>Addgene plasmid #14155 | pAG426GAL-ccdB | addgene full sequence | sequence record 254513 | Addgene NGS Result
GACGAAAGGGCCTCGTGATACGCCTATTTTTATAGGTTAATGTCATGATAATAATGGTTTCTTAGTATGA
TCCAATATCAAAGGAAATGATAGCATTGAAGGATGAGACTAATCCAATTGAGGAGTGGCAGCATATAGAA
CAGCTAAAGGGTAGTGCTGAAGGAAGCATACGATACCCCGCATGGAATGGGATAATATCACAGGAGGTAC
TAGACTACCTTTCATCCTACATAAATAGACGCATATAAGTACGCATTTAAGCATAAACACGCACTATGCC
GTTCTTCTCATGTATATATATATACAGGCAACACGCAGATATAGGTGCGACGTGAACAGTGAGCTGTATG
TGCGCAGCTCGCGTTGCATTTTCGGAAGCGCTCGTTTTCGGAAACGCTTTGAAGTTCCTATTCCGAAGTT
CCTATTCTCTAGAAAGTATAGGAACTTCAGAGCGCTTTTGAAAACCAAAAGCGCTCTGAAGACGCACTTT
CAAAAAACCAAAAACGCACCGGACTGTAACGAGCTACTAAAATATTGCGAATACCGCTTCCACAAACATT
GCTCAAAAGTATCTCTTTGCTATATATCTCTGTGCTATATCCCTATATAACCTACCCATCCACCTTTCGC
TCCTTGAACTTGCATCTAAACTCGACCTCTACATTTTTTATGTTTATCTCTAGTATTACTCTTTAGACAA
AAAAATTGTAGTAAGAACTATTCATAGAGTGAATCGAAAACAATACGAAAATGTAAACATTTCCTATACG
TAGTATATAGAGACAAAATAGAAGAAACCGTTCATAATTTTCTGACCAATGAAGAATCATCAACGCTATC
ACTTTCTGTTCACAAAGTATGCGCAATCCACATCGGTATAGAATATAATCGGGGATGCCTTTATCTTGAA
AAAATGCACCCGCAGCTTCGCTAGTAATCAGTAAACGCGGGAAGTGGAGTCAGGCTTTTTTTATGGAAGA
GAAAATAGACACCAAAGTAGCCTTCTTCTAACCTTAACGGACCTACAGTGCAAAAAGTTATCAAGAGACT
GCATTATAGAGCGCACAAAGGAGAAAAAAAGTAATCTAAGATGCTTTGTTAGAAAAATAGCGCTCTCGGG
ATGCATTTTTGTAGAACAAAAAAGAAGTATAGATTCTTTGTTGGTAAAATAGCGCTCTCGCGTTGCATTT
CTGTTCTGTAAAAATGCAGCTCAGATTCTTTGTTTGAAAAATTAGCGCTCTCGCGTTGCATTTTTGTTTT
ACAAAAATGAAGCACAGATTCTTCGTTGGTAAAATAGCGCTTTCGCGTTGCATTTCTGTTCTGTAAAAAT
GCAGCTCAGATTCTTTGTTTGAAAAATTAGCGCTCTCGCGTTGCATTTTTGTTCTACAAAATGAAGCACA
GATGCTTCGTTCAGGTGGCACTTTTCGGGGAAATGTGCGCGGAACCCCTATTTGTTTATTTTTCTAAATA
CATTCAAATATGTATCCGCTCATGAGACAATAACCCTGATAAATGCTTCAATAATATTGAAAAAGGAAGA
GTATGAGTATTCAACATTTCCGTGTCGCCCTTATTCCCTTTTTTGCGGCATTTTGCCTTCCTGTTTTTGC
TCACCCAGAAACGCTGGTGAAAGTAAAAGATGCTGAAGATCAGTTGGGTGCACGAGTGGGTTACATCGAA
CTGGATCTCAACAGCGGTAAGATCCTTGAGAGTTTTCGCCCCGAAGAACGTTTTCCAATGATGAGCACTT
TTAAAGTTCTGCTATGTGGCGCGGTATTATCCCGTATTGACGCCGGGCAAGAGCAACTCGGTCGCCGCAT
ACACTATTCTCAGAATGACTTGGTTGAGTACTCACCAGTCACAGAAAAGCATCTTACGGATGGCATGACA
GTAAGAGAATTATGCAGTGCTGCCATAACCATGAGTGATAACACTGCGGCCAACTTACTTCTGACAACGA
TCGGAGGACCGAAGGAGCTAACCGCTTTTTTGCACAACATGGGGGATCATGTAACTCGCCTTGATCGTTG
GGAACCGGAGCTGAATGAAGCCATACCAAACGACGAGCGTGACACCACGATGCCTGTAGCAATGGCAACA
ACGTTGCGCAAACTATTAACTGGCGAACTACTTACTCTAGCTTCCCGGCAACAATTAATAGACTGGATGG
AGGCGGATAAAGTTGCAGGACCACTTCTGCGCTCGGCCCTTCCGGCTGGCTGGTTTATTGCTGATAAATC
TGGAGCCGGTGAGCGTGGGTCTCGCGGTATCATTGCAGCACTGGGGCCAGATGGTAAGCCCTCCCGTATC
GTAGTTATCTACACGACGGGGAGTCAGGCAACTATGGATGAACGAAATAGACAGATCGCTGAGATAGGTG
CCTCACTGATTAAGCATTGGTAACTGTCAGACCAAGTTTACTCATATATACTTTAGATTGATTTAAAACT
TCATTTTTAATTTAAAAGGATCTAGGTGAAGATCCTTTTTGATAATCTCATGACCAAAATCCCTTAACGT
GAGTTTTCGTTCCACTGAGCGTCAGACCCCGTAGAAAAGATCAAAGGATCTTCTTGAGATCCTTTTTTTC
TGCGCGTAATCTGCTGCTTGCAAACAAAAAAACCACCGCTACCAGCGGTGGTTTGTTTGCCGGATCAAGA
GCTACCAACTCTTTTTCCGAAGGTAACTGGCTTCAGCAGAGCGCAGATACCAAATACTGTTCTTCTAGTG
TAGCCGTAGTTAGGCCACCACTTCAAGAACTCTGTAGCACCGCCTACATACCTCGCTCTGCTAATCCTGT
TACCAGTGGCTGCTGCCAGTGGCGATAAGTCGTGTCTTACCGGGTTGGACTCAAGACGATAGTTACCGGA
TAAGGCGCAGCGGTCGGGCTGAACGGGGGGTTCGTGCACACAGCCCAGCTTGGAGCGAACGACCTACACC
GAACTGAGATACCTACAGCGTGAGCTATGAGAAAGCGCCACGCTTCCCGAAGGGAGAAAGGCGGACAGGT
ATCCGGTAAGCGGCAGGGTCGGAACAGGAGAGCGCACGAGGGAGCTTCCAGGGGGAAACGCCTGGTATCT
TTATAGTCCTGTCGGGTTTCGCCACCTCTGACTTGAGCGTCGATTTTTGTGATGCTCGTCAGGGGGGCGG
AGCCTATGGAAAAACGCCAGCAACGCGGCCTTTTTACGGTTCCTGGCCTTTTGCTGGCCTTTTGCTCACA
TGTTCTTTCCTGCGTTATCCCCTGATTCTGTGGATAACCGTATTACCGCCTTTGAGTGAGCTGATACCGC
TCGCCGCAGCCGAACGACCGAGCGCAGCGAGTCAGTGAGCGAGGAAGCGGAAGAGCGCCCAATACGCAAA
CCGCCTCTCCCCGCGCGTTGGCCGATTCATTAATGCAGCTGGCACGACAGGTTTCCCGACTGGAAAGCGG
GCAGTGAGCGCAACGCAATTAATGTGAGTTAGCTCACTCATTAGGCACCCCAGGCTTTACACTTTATGCT
TCCGGCTCGTATGTTGTGTGGAATTGTGAGCGGATAACAATTTCACACAGGAAACAGCTATGACCATGAT
TACGCCAAGCGCGCAATTAACCCTCACTAAAGGGAACAAAAGCTGGAGCTCTAGTACGGATTAGAAGCCG
CCGAGCGGGTGACAGCCCTCCGAAGGAAGACTCTCCTCCGTGCGTCCTCGTCTTCACCGGTCGCGTTCCT
GAAACGCAGATGTGCCTCGCGCCGCACTGCTCCGAACAATAAAGATTCTACAATACTAGCTTTTATGGTT
ATGAAGAGGAAAAATTGGCAGTAACCTGGCCCCACAAACCTTCAAATGAACGAATCAAATTAACAACCAT
AGGATGATAATGCGATTAGTTTTTTAGCCTTATTTCTGGGGTAATTAATCAGCGAAGCGATGATTTTTGA
TCTATTAACAGATATATAAATGCAAAAACTGCATAACCACTTTAACTAATACTTTCAACATTTTCGGTTT
GTATTACTTCTTATTCAAATGTAATAAAAGTATCAACAAAAAATTGTTAATATACCTCTATACTTTAACG
TCAAGGAGAAAAAACCCCGGATTCTAGAACTAGTGGATCCCCCATCACAAGTTTGTACAAAAAAGCTGAA
CGAGAAACGTAAAATGATATAAATATCAATATATTAAATTAGATTTTGCATAAAAAACAGACTACATAAT
ACTGTAAAACACAACATATCCAGTCACTATGGCGGCCGCATTAGGCACCCCAGGCTTTACACTTTATGCT
TCCGGCTCGTATAATGTGTGGATTTTGAGTTAGGATCCGTCGAGATTTTCAGGAGCTAAGGAAGCTAAAA
TGGAGAAAAAAATCACTGGATATACCACCGTTGATATATCCCAATGGCATCGTAAAGAACATTTTGAGGC
ATTTCAGTCAGTTGCTCAATGTACCTATAACCAGACCGTTCAGCTGGATATTACGGCCTTTTTAAAGACC
GTAAAGAAAAATAAGCACAAGTTTTATCCGGCCTTTATTCACATTCTTGCCCGCCTGATGAATGCTCATC
CGGAATTCCGTATGGCAATGAAAGACGGTGAGCTGGTGATATGGGATAGTGTTCACCCTTGTTACACCGT
TTTCCATGAGCAAACTGAAACGTTTTCATCGCTCTGGAGTGAATACCACGACGATTTCCGGCAGTTTCTA
CACATATATTCGCAAGATGTGGCGTGTTACGGTGAAAACCTGGCCTATTTCCCTAAAGGGTTTATTGAGA
ATATGTTTTTCGTCTCAGCCAATCCCTGGGTGAGTTTCACCAGTTTTGATTTAAACGTGGCCAATATGGA
CAACTTCTTCGCCCCCGTTTTCACCATGGGCAAATATTATACGCAAGGCGACAAGGTGCTGATGCCGCTG
GCGATTCAGGTTCATCATGCCGTTTGTGATGGCTTCCATGTCGGCAGAATGCTTAATGAATTACAACAGT
ACTGCGATGAGTGGCAGGGCGGGGCGTAAACGCGTGGATCCGGCTTACTAAAAGCCAGATAACAGTATGC
GTATTTGCGCGCTGATTTTTGCGGTATAAGAATATATACTGATATGTATACCCGAAGTATGTCAAAAAGA
GGTATGCTATGAAGCAGCGTATTACAGTGACAGTTGACAGCGACAGCTATCAGTTGCTCAAGGCATATAT
GATGTCAATATCTCCGGTCTGGTAAGCACAACCATGCAGAATGAAGCCCGTCGTCTGCGTGCCGAACGCT
GGAAAGCGGAAAATCAGGAAGGGATGGCTGAGGTCGCCCGGTTTATTGAAATGAACGGCTCTTTTGCTGA
CGAGAACAGGGGCTGGTGAAATGCAGTTTAAGGTTTACACCTATAAAAGAGAGAGCCGTTATCGTCTGTT
TGTGGATGTACAGAGTGATATTATTGACACGCCCGGGCGACGGATGGTGATCCCCCTGGCCAGTGCACGT
CTGCTGTCAGATAAAGTCTCCCGTGAACTTTACCCGGTGGTGCATATCGGGGATGAAAGCTGGCGCATGA
TGACCACCGATATGGCCAGTGTGCCGGTCTCCGTTATCGGGGAAGAAGTGGCTGATCTCAGCCACCGCGA
AAATGACATCAAAAACGCCATTAACCTGATGTTCTGGGGAATATAAATGTCAGGCTCCCTTATACACAGC
CAGTCTGCAGGTCGACCATAGTGACTGGATATGTTGTGTTTTACAGTATTATGTAGTCTGTTTTTTATGC
AAAATCTAATTTAATATATTGATATTTATATCATTTTACGTTTCTCGTTCAGCTTTCTTGTACAAAGTGG
TGATGGGCTGCAGGAATTCGATATCAAGCTTATCGATACCGTCGACCTCGAGTCATGTAATTAGTTATGT
CACGCTTACATTCACGCCCTCCCCCCACATCCGCTCTAACCGAAAAGGAAGGAGTTAGACAACCTGAAGT
CTAGGTCCCTATTTATTTTTTTATAGTTATGTTAGTATTAAGAACGTTATTTATATTTCAAATTTTTCTT
TTTTTTCTGTACAGACGCGTGTACGCATGTAACATTATACTGAAAACCTTGCTTGAGAAGGTTTTGGGAC
GCTCGAAGGCTTTAATTTGCGGCCGGTACCCAATTCGCCCTATAGTGAGTCGTATTACGCGCGCTCACTG
GCCGTCGTTTTACAACGTCGTGACTGGGAAAACCCTGGCGTTACCCAACTTAATCGCCTTGCAGCACATC
CCCCTTTCGCCAGCTGGCGTAATAGCGAAGAGGCCCGCACCGATCGCCCTTCCCAACAGTTGCGCAGCCT
GAATGGCGAATGG
[124 nt withheld, positions 6314-6437]
C
[91 nt withheld, positions 6439-6529]
A
[49 nt withheld, positions 6531-6579]
CCTTTGACGTTGGAGTCCACGTTCTTT
[37 nt withheld, positions 6607-6643]
ACCCTATCTCGGTCTATTCTTTTGATTTATAAGGGATTTTGCCGATTTCGGCCTATTGGTTAAAAAATGA
GCTGATTTAACAAAAATTTAACGCGAATTTTAACAAAATATTAACGCTTACAATTTCCTGATGCGGTATT
TTCTCCTTACGCATCTGTGCGGTATTTCACACCGCATAGGGTAATAACTGATATAATTAAATTGAAGCTC
TAATTTGTGAGTTTAGTATACATGCATTTACTTATAATACAGTTTTTTAGTTTTGCTGGCCGCATCTTCT
CAAATATGCTTCCCAGCCTGCTTTTCTGTAACGTTCACCCTCTACCTTAGCATCCCTTCCCTTTGCAAAT
AGTCCTCTTCCAACAATAATAATGTCAGATCCTGTAGAGACCACATCATCCACGGTTCTATACTGTTGAC
CCAATGCGTCTCCCTTGTCATCTAAACCCACACCGGGTGTCATAATCAACCAATCGTAACCTTCATCTCT
TCCACCCATGTCTCTTTGAGCAATAAAGCCGATAACAAAATCTTTGTCGCTCTTCGCAATGTCAACAGTA
CCCTTAGTATATTCTCCAGTAGATAGGGAGCCCTTGCATGACAATTCTGCTAACATCAAAAGGCCTCTAG
GTTCCTTTGTTACTTCTTCTGCCGCCTGCTTCAAACCGCTAACAATACCTGGGCCCACCACACCGTGTGC
ATTCGTAATGTCTGCCCATTCTGCTATTCTGTATACACCCGCAGAGTACTGCAATTTGACTGTATTACCA
ATGTCAGCAAATTTTCTGTCTTCGAAGAGTAAAAAATTGTACTTGGCGGATAATGCCTTTAGCGGCTTAA
CTGTGCCCTCCATGGAAAAATCAGTCAAGATATCCACATGTGTTTTTAGTAAACAAATTTTGGGACCTAA
TGCTTCAACTAACTCCAGTAATTCCTTGGTGGTACGAACATCCAATGAAGCACACAAGTTTGTTTGCTTT
TCGTGCATGATATTAAATAGCTTGGCAGCAACAGGACTAGGATGAGTAGCAGCACGTTCCTTATATGTAG
CTTTCGACATGATTTATCTTCGTTTCCTGCAGGTTTTTGTTCTGTGCAGTTGGGTTAAGAATACTGGGCA
ATTTCATGTTTCTTCAACACTACATATGCGTATATATACCAATCTAAGTCTGTGCTCCTTCCTTCGTTCT
TCCTTCTGTTCGGAGATTACCGAATCAAAAAAATTTCAAGGAAACCGAAATCAAAAAAAAGAATAAAAAA
AAAATGATGAATTGAAAAGGTGGTATGGTGCACTCTCAGTACAATCTGCTCTGATGCCGCATAGTTAAGC
CAGCCCCGACACCCGCCAACACCCGCTGACGCGCCCTGACGGGCTTGTCTGCTCCCGGCATCCGCTTACA
GACAAGCTGTGACCGTCTCCGGGAGCTGCATGTGTCAGAGGTTTTCACCGTCATCACCGAAACGCGCGA
Features (pLannotate 1.2.2; 28 found; start..end, strand, type, name):
     69..1411    +  rep_origin     2μ ori: yeast 2μ plasmid origin of replication
   1438..1542    +  promoter       AmpR promoter: bla
   1543..2403    +  CDS            AmpR: β-lactamase; bla; confers resistance to ampicillin, carbenicillin, and related antibiotics
   2574..3162    +  rep_origin     ori: high-copy-number ColE1/pMB1/pBR322/pUC origin of replication
   3345..3437    +  CDS            lacI (fragment): lac repressor; lacI; The lac repressor binds to the lac operator to inhibit transcription in E. coli. This inhibition can be relieved by adding lactose or isopropyl-β-D-thiogalactopyranoside (IPTG).
   3450..3471    +  protein_bind   CAP binding site: CAP binding activates transcription in the presence of cAMP. E. coli catabolite activator protein
   3486..3516    +  promoter       lac promoter: promoter for the E. coli lac operon
   3524..3540    +  protein_bind   lac operator: The lac repressor binds to the lac operator to inhibit transcription in E. coli. This inhibition can be relieved by adding lactose or isopropyl-β-D-thiogalactopyranoside (IPTG). lac repressor encoded by lacI
   3585..3603    +  promoter       T3 promoter: promoter for bacteriophage T3 RNA polymerase
   3627..4068    +  promoter       GAL1 promoter: S. cerevisiae GAL1; inducible promoter, regulated by Gal4
   4083..4103    +  misc_feature   MCS (fragment): pBluescript multiple cloning site
   4107..4231    +  protein_bind   attR1: mutant version of attR; recombination site for the Gateway® LR reaction LR Clonase™
   4256..4286    +  promoter       lac UV5 promoter: E. coli lac promoter with an "up" mutation
   4310..4339    +  promoter       cat promoter (fragment): promoter of the E. coli cat gene encoding chloramphenicol acetyltransferase
   4340..4999    +  CDS            CmR: chloramphenicol acetyltransferase; cat; confers resistance to chloramphenicol
   5178..5336    +  CDS            ccdA (fragment): CCDA_ECO57 - Also known as H, letA. Experimental evidence at protein level: Swiss-Prot protein existence level 1. Antitoxin component of a type II toxin-antitoxin (TA) system which inhibits the post-segregational killing (PSK) of plasmid-free cells, also referred to as a plasmid addiction system. Binds to and blocks the activity of CcdB; will also remove bound CcdB protein from the CcdB-GyrA complex by forming a CcdA-CcdB complex, a process termed rejuvenation. Functions as a transcriptional corepressor for the ccdAB operon, repression also requires CcdB (By similarity). From Escherichia coli
   5341..5643    +  CDS            ccdB: CCDB_ECOLI - Also known as G, letB, letD. Experimental evidence at protein level: Swiss-Prot protein existence level 1. Toxic component of a type II toxin-antitoxin (TA) system, functioning in plasmid maintainence. Responsible for the post- segregational killing (PSK) of plasmid-free cells, also referred to as a plasmid addiction system. Half-life of over 2 hours. Cell killing by CcdB is accompanied by filamentation, defects in chromosome and plasmid segregation, defects in cell division, formation of anucleate cells, decreased DNA synthesis and plasmid loss. Interferes with the activity of DN
   5687..5811    -  protein_bind   attR2: mutant version of attR; recombination site for the Gateway® LR reaction LR Clonase™
   5815..5862    +  misc_feature   MCS (fragment): pBluescript multiple cloning site
   5863..6110    +  terminator     CYC1 terminator: S. cerevisiae CYC1; transcription terminator for CYC1
   6129..6147    -  promoter       T7 promoter: promoter for bacteriophage T7 RNA polymerase
   6155..6310    +  CDS            lacZα (fragment): LacZα fragment of β-galactosidase; lacZ fragment
   6314..6742    +  rep_origin     f1 ori (sequence partly withheld): f1 bacteriophage origin of replication; arrow indicates direction of (+) strand synthesis
   6770..6821    -  misc_feature   bom (fragment): basis of mobility region from pBR322
   6900..7703    -  CDS            URA3: orotidine-5'-phosphate decarboxylase, required for uracil biosynthesis; S. cerevisiae URA3; yeast auxotrophic marker, counterselectable with 5-fluoroorotic acid (5-FOA)
   7704..7919    -  promoter       URA3 promoter: S. cerevisiae URA3
   7927..7976    -  misc_feature   bom (fragment): basis of mobility region from pBR322
   8078..1       -  CDS            rop (fragment) (across the origin): Rop protein, which maintains plasmids at low copy number; rop
