[The description below was written by a language model from this plasmid's Addgene catalogue record and pLannotate feature annotations shown in this document.]
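Description:
pAG426GAL-ccdB is an empty Gateway destination vector for galactose-inducible protein expression in Saccharomyces cerevisiae, built on the pRS426 backbone as part of a suite of yeast Gateway vectors for high-throughput genetic analysis. It is an E. coli–yeast shuttle plasmid of about 8.1 kb. In yeast it replicates episomally from the 2μ origin, which normally gives high copy number, and is selected through the URA3 auxotrophic marker, which can also be counterselected with 5-fluoroorotic acid. In bacteria it relies on a ColE1/pUC-type origin and the β-lactamase gene for ampicillin resistance. An f1 origin and remnants of the pBluescript-derived region (lac promoter/operator, lacZα fragment, flanking T3 and T7 promoters) are also present.

The expression unit consists of the Gal4-regulated GAL1 promoter upstream of a Gateway cassette, followed by the CYC1 transcription terminator. The cassette is bounded by attR1 and attR2 sites and carries a chloramphenicol acetyltransferase gene plus the ccdB toxin gene (with a partial ccdA fragment). Because CcdB poisons DNA gyrase, the unrecombined vector must be maintained in ccdB-tolerant strains, with chloramphenicol and ampicillin used together. In an LR reaction, an open reading frame from an attL-flanked entry clone replaces the CmR-ccdB segment, and ccdB then counterselects against unrecombined vector in standard E. coli. The inserted gene ends up between the GAL1 promoter and the CYC1 terminator. No epitope tag or fluorescent fusion partner is annotated, so the inserted gene would be expressed untagged. The record notes that the deposited sequence is provided as a reference and may not match the plasmid exactly.
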