Addgene plasmid #14155: pAG426GAL-ccdB
Purpose: (Empty Backbone)
Depositing lab: Susan Lindquist. Depositing organization: Whitehead Institute for Biomedical Research. Publication: A suite of Gateway cloning vectors for high-throughput genetic analysis in Saccharomyces cerevisiae. Alberti S, Gitler AD, Lindquist S. Yeast. 2007 Oct . 24(10):913-9. 10.1002/yea.1502 PubMed 17583893.
Backbone
  Vector backbone: pRS426
  Vector type: Yeast Expression ; Gateway Destination
  Selectable markers: URA3
Growth in bacteria
  Bacterial resistance: Chloramphenicol and Ampicillin, 25 & 100 μg/mL
  Growth temperature: 37°C
  Growth strain: ccdB Survival
  Growth instructions: DB3.1, ccdB Survival
  Copy number: Unknown
Gene/Insert
  Gene/Insert name: None
  Cloning method: Gateway Cloning
  Sequencing primers: 5′ GAL1
Terms and licenses: Academic/Nonprofit Terms; Industry Terms: Not Available to Industry
Depositor comments: Type of plasmid: 2-micron. This plasmid contains the Gateway technology from Invitrogen; Invitrogen requires purchasing of Gateway Clonase for carrying out the Gateway recombinational cloning reaction http://www.invitrogen.com Please note that the full plasmid sequence is provided as a reference only, and may not match the exact sequence of the plasmid.
How to cite: pAG426GAL-ccdB was a gift from Susan Lindquist (Addgene plasmid # 14155 ; http://n2t.net/addgene:14155 ; RRID:Addgene_14155)
