>Addgene plasmid #14155 | pAG426GAL-ccdB | addgene partial sequence | sequence record 20430 | 14155 with pRS_marker
TTCATTCATCATTTTTTTTTTATTCTTTTTTTTGATTTCGGTTTCCTTGAAATTTTTTTGATTCGGTAAT
CTCCGAACAGAAGGAAGAACGAAGGAAGGAGCACAGACTTAGATTGGTATATATACGCATATGTAGTGTT
GAAGAAACATGAAATTGCCCAGTATTCTTAACCCAACTGCACAGAACAAAAACCTGCAGGAAACGAAGAT
AAATCATGTCGAAAGCTACATATAAGGAACGTGCTGCTACTCATCCTAGTCCTGTTGCTGCCAAGCTATT
TAATATCATGCACGAAAAGCAAACAAACTTGTGTGCTTCATTGGATGTTCGTACCACCAAGGAATTACTG
GAGTTAGTTGAAGCATTAGGTCCCAAAATTTGTTTACTAAAAACACATGTGGATATCTTGACTGATTTTT
CCATGGAGGGCACAGTTAAGCCGCTAAAGGCATTATCCGCCAAGTACAATTTTTTACTCTTCGAAGACAG
AAAATTTGCTGACATTGGTAATACAGTCAAATTGCAGTACTCTGCGGGTGTATACAGAATAGCAGAATGG
GCAGACATTACGAATGCACACGGTGTGGTGGGCCCAGGTATTGTTAGCGGTTTGAAGCAGGCGGCAG
