>Addgene plasmid #14155 | pAG426GAL-ccdB | addgene partial sequence | sequence record 20431 | 14155 with GW5
TAAAGTGTAAAGCCTGGGGGTGCCTAATGCGGCCGCCATAGTGACTGGATATGTTGTGTTTTACAGTATT
ATGTAGTCTGTTTTTTATGCAAAATCTAATTTAATATATTGATATTTATATCATTTTACGTTTCTCGTTC
AGCTTTTTTGTACAAACTTGTGATGGGGGATCCACTAGTTCTAGAATCCGGGGTTTTTTCTCCTTGACGT
TAAAGTATAGAGGTATATTAACAATTTTTTGTTGATACTTTTATTACATTTGAATAAGAAGTAATACAAA
CCGAAAATGTTGAAAGTATTAGTTAAAGTGGTTATGCAGTTTTTGCATTTATATATCTGTTAATAGATCA
AAAATCATCGCTTCGCTGATTAATTACCCCAGAAATAAGGCTAAAAAACTAATCGCATTATCATCCTATG
GTTGTTAATTTGATTCGTTCATTTGAAGGTTTGTGGGGCCAGGTTACTGCCAATTTTTCCTCTTCATAAC
CATAAAAGCTAGTATTGTAGAATCTTTATTGTTCGGAGCAGTGCGGCGCGAGGCACATCTGCGTTTCAGG
AACGCGACCGGTGA
