>Addgene plasmid #14155 | pAG426GAL-ccdB | addgene partial sequence | sequence record 20432 | 14155 with GW3
CGGGGAAGAAGTGGCTGATCTCAGCCACCGCGAAAATGACATCAAAAACGCCATTAACCTGATGTTCTGG
GGAATATAAATGTCAGGCTCCCTTATACACAGCCAGTCTGCAGGTCGACCATAGTGACTGGATATGTTGT
GTTTTACAGTATTATGTAGTCTGTTTTTTATGCAAAATCTAATTTAATATATTGATATTTATATCATTTT
ACGTTTCTCGTTCAGCTTTCTTGTACAAAGTGGTGATGGGCTGCAGGAATTCGATATCAAGCTTATCGAT
ACCGTCGACCTCGAGTCATGTAATTAGTTATGTCACGCTTACATTCACGCCCTCCCCCCACATCCGCTCT
AACCGAAAAGGAAGGAGTTAGACAACCTGAAGTCTAGGTCCCTATTTATTTTTTTATAGTTATGTTAGTA
TTAAGAACGTTATTTATATTTCAAATTTTTCTTTTTTTTCTGTACAGACGCGTGTACGCATGTAACATTA
TACTGAAAACCTTGCTTGAGAAGGTTTTGGGACGCTCGAAGGCTTTAATTTGCGGCCGGTACCCAATTCG
CCCTATAGTGAGTCCTATTACGCGCGCTCACTGGCCGTCGTTTTA
