>Addgene plasmid #14155 | pAG426GAL-ccdB | addgene partial sequence | sequence record 127225 | pGEX3 5'-CCGGGAGCTGCATGTGTCAGAGG-3'
TTTTGAAAACCAAAAGCGCTCTGAAGACGCACTTTCAAAAAACCAAAAACGCACCGGACTGTAACGAGCT
ACTAAAATATTGCGAATACCGCTTCCACAAACATTGCTCAAAAGTATCTCTTTGCTATATATCTCTGTGC
TATATCCCTATATAACCTACCCATCCACCTTTCGCTCCTTGAACTTGCATCTAAACTCGACCTCTACATT
TTTTA
